Addgene plasmid #241727: pBHM2674
Purpose: (Empty Backbone) Integration of DNA into Cryptococcus neoformans Safe Haven 1 locus, contains BSR marker for selection on blasticidin S
Depositing lab: Hiten Madhani. Depositing organization: University of California, San Francisco (UCSF). Publication: CRISPR/Cas9-compatible plasmids enabling seven dominant genetic selection methods for the human fungal pathogen Cryptococcus neoformans. Boucher MJ, Madhani HD. Microbiol Spectr. 2025 Sep 25:e0193525. doi: 10.1128/spectrum.01935-25. PubMed 40996288.
Backbone
  Vector backbone: pSDMA25
  Backbone manufacturer: James Fraser (Addgene Plasmid #67940)
  Modifications to backbone: Removed NAT resistance marker from pSDMA25 and replaced with synthesized BSR marker. The BSR coding sequence was codon-optimized for Cryptococcus neoformans and contains an intron.
  Vector type: Yeast Expression
  Selectable markers: Blasticidin
Growth in bacteria
  Bacterial resistance: Ampicillin, 100 μg/mL
  Growth temperature: 37°C
  Growth strain: DH5alpha
  Copy number: High Copy
Gene/Insert
  Cloning method: Gibson Cloning
Terms and licenses: Academic/Nonprofit Terms; Industry Terms: Not Available to Industry
How to cite: pBHM2674 was a gift from Hiten Madhani (Addgene plasmid # 241727 ; http://n2t.net/addgene:241727 ; RRID:Addgene_241727)
