[The description below was written by a language model from this plasmid's Addgene catalogue record and pLannotate feature annotations shown in this document.]
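Description:
pBHM2674 is an empty integrative backbone for the human fungal pathogen Cryptococcus neoformans, designed to place user-supplied DNA at the Safe Haven 1 locus, a genomic site intended to accept insertions without disrupting neighbouring genes. It derives from pSDMA25, from which the nourseothricin (NAT) resistance marker was removed and replaced, by Gibson assembly, with a synthesized BSR marker conferring resistance to blasticidin S. The BSR coding sequence, which encodes the Bacillus cereus blasticidin S deaminase, was codon-optimized for C. neoformans and carries an intron. This matches the feature table, where bsr is annotated as two reverse-strand fragments separated by a short gap. The promoter and terminator driving the marker are not identified in the record. The Safe Haven 1 homology sequences are also unannotated and presumably lie within the roughly 3 kb of the 5,788 nt sequence that has no annotated features apart from bsr.

The remainder is a pBluescript-type E. coli cloning scaffold: a high-copy ColE1/pUC origin, an ampicillin resistance gene (β-lactamase) with its own promoter, remnants of the f1/M13 phage origin, and a multiple cloning site flanked by T7 and T3 promoters within a lacZα fragment under lac promoter/operator control. The multiple cloning site is where a gene of interest, such as a complementation or tagged allele, would be inserted. No fungal replication origin is annotated, consistent with a plasmid maintained by chromosomal integration. It belongs to a set of CRISPR/Cas9-compatible plasmids offering several dominant selection methods, so blasticidin selection can extend the markers available for sequential genetic manipulation of C. neoformans strains.
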