Features (pLannotate 1.2.2; 15 found; start..end, strand, type, name):
   1812..2102    -  CDS            bsr (fragment): BSR_BACCE - Experimental evidence at protein level: Swiss-Prot protein existence level 1. Catalyzes the deamination of the cytosine moiety of the antibiotics blasticidin S, cytomycin and acetylblasticidin S. From Bacillus cereus.
   2143..2283    -  CDS            bsr (fragment): BSR_BACCE - Experimental evidence at protein level: Swiss-Prot protein existence level 1. Catalyzes the deamination of the cytosine moiety of the antibiotics blasticidin S, cytomycin and acetylblasticidin S. From Bacillus cereus.
   3134..3265    +  rep_origin     M13 ori (fragment): M13 bacteriophage origin of replication; arrow indicates direction of (+) strand synthesis
   3269..3424    -  CDS            lacZα (fragment): LacZα fragment of β-galactosidase; lacZ fragment
   3432..3450    +  promoter       T7 promoter: promoter for bacteriophage T7 RNA polymerase
   3459..3566    -  misc_feature   MCS: pBluescript multiple cloning site
   3579..3597    -  promoter       T3 promoter: promoter for bacteriophage T3 RNA polymerase
   3642..3658    -  protein_bind   lac operator: The lac repressor binds to the lac operator to inhibit transcription in E. coli. This inhibition can be relieved by adding lactose or isopropyl-β-D-thiogalactopyranoside (IPTG). lac repressor encoded by lacI
   3666..3696    -  promoter       lac promoter: promoter for the E. coli lac operon
   3711..3732    -  protein_bind   CAP binding site: CAP binding activates transcription in the presence of cAMP. E. coli catabolite activator protein
   3745..3837    -  CDS            lacI (fragment): lac repressor; lacI; The lac repressor binds to the lac operator to inhibit transcription in E. coli. This inhibition can be relieved by adding lactose or isopropyl-β-D-thiogalactopyranoside (IPTG).
   4020..4608    -  rep_origin     ori: high-copy-number ColE1/pMB1/pBR322/pUC origin of replication
   4779..5639    -  CDS            AmpR: β-lactamase; bla; confers resistance to ampicillin, carbenicillin, and related antibiotics
   5640..5744    -  promoter       AmpR promoter: bla
   5771..5787    +  rep_origin     f1 ori (fragment): f1 bacteriophage origin of replication; arrow indicates direction of (+) strand synthesis
>Addgene plasmid #241727 | pBHM2674 | addgene full sequence | sequence record 480872 | Addgene NGS Result
AGATCTGCCCATAGACTTCAAATCATGGAATTGGACGTTTATCTTCTTGCTTTGGATATCCACCCTATCG
TACAATCTTGGCACTTTGGATCATACGAGGCACTTTGCGGACTAGGGAATGGTTATCATCAATTTCTTGG
ACCTCTCCATGACACCTGGCATCGTCGAGCTACCACAGCCCCCTGAATTCTTAAAGGCGAACCCCCCTTC
CTAGGAACCTTGAGCGCTGGACTGGATGGCACTCTGAGACCGCCTATGCTTAAGGACGCGAGCTTACCCT
TCCATTGATGGAAGTCGATCATTTATGATAATAGAACACGGCGGAACTTGACTTTACAGGCCAAGGGAAG
CAACAGGAGAAGAAGCTAAGGTTATAACAGGCTCAGCATATTTGTATATACGGTGCCATTCAACGCTGAA
CACTTTGTACTCACGGTCTGCCCGTTGAATAACACCATCTGCTGATGATCATCCCAATTTGTGAGTCTTA
TTTGCCATTGATCCTGGTGTATAACCGATACTGAAGCCCTTTAGGTCTGATCAGTTATAGACGTGGTATA
TTCATTCTTCCTAGATTAGCTATGCCGAAAGAGATGGATACCTTGATGTGACTGGAATGCCATGAAGCAG
GAGATTGTAGCAGCTCAAATTGGAGAAGGATGTTGCAACCGTCGGCCGTGAAGGTCTTGTCATATCTTTG
TCTGCCTGGGAGAATATGTACAAGTGCCCCGATGTTACTGATGGAAAACATCGTGTGGCGCGCCACGATA
CTTGTGTTAATTAAACCAAACCAGTCTGTGCCAAGTGGATTGCTTATGCATCGAGTGGCGAGCCCACTGA
CCTCTGGGCCCCTTTTTTGAACTATAAAAAGCGGCCAAGTCTGATTTCGGTCTCACAATCATCAACATCG
ACTTCTCTTTTCGCCTCGATCAACCTAAACAACGGTCACTCAGCCATGAACTGGACAATGGAATATTTCG
CCTTGCCTTGGATCTTTGGCCTCTAGACTCAATCAACGTCAGGATAAAGGTGAGCATAGGTTGCTCACTC
ACTGTAGCCTTTTTTTCCCTTCTTCTTGGTCCAGATGGTTCCCAAGGCTCTATAAAGTGTATCTGTCAGT
TCCACTTCCTTACTCCGAAGCGATTCAGAGTTGTAAAGTGCGTCTGACCCCCTGATTATATCTCAAAGTC
CCTTCACAAATTCAGACATGATGCGATAAAGTGCCGGATTGTCATTCGCGTCTTGTGACTGTATAGAAAG
TGCCGGCATCCTCTTTTCTTTTCCTCTTTGGCCGAGCGACTCAGAGTTGTGAAGCCTGCTGGTATCTGTC
TGTTCCCTTGCCCTGATAAAGAATATCGAAGAGCATTTCTTTGATTCACAATACGTTGACGAATGGTGTG
ATGGATCCTAAGCAGCGCCAGCCCTTTGAACTTGTGTCGAAAAAAAAAAAAAAACAGCATATGATACGTA
AAGGGAAGAAAAGGATGGAGCTGACTGTTTTGACAGGCATAATTTTGAGCGTGCTTCATTGGCCGGTTTA
TCTGTATTAACACGGAAGAGATGTAGAAACTAGCTTCCTGGTTTCAGAGACAAGGAGCCATGAAGATCCT
GAGGATTCAACGGCGTTGCTGAGGGTGGGAAGGATGGTATTGTTGTCTGTAGATAGATTAATGGGCATAT
AATGTCAAAAAAGATGATTGACACGATGTCTGTCTCGAATTCGCAGTGTGCTAAAATTGTATCACTTCTC
TAATATGTATATATACACCCTCTAAGGAAAATTAACCCCTTACCGCCTTCACGAATTCTTAGTTTCGGGT
GTACTTGAGGGGGATGAGCTCCTCGATGGTGGTCTTGACGAGCTTACCGTTCATCTCGATGAGGACGAAA
CAGTCGGGGGCGTAGTCGGAGATGAGCTCTCGACACATACCACAGGGGGAGACGACTCGGATGGATCGGT
CGACCTCGTCGGAGTAGGGGTGTCGGACGGCGACGATGGTGTCGAAGTCCTTCTGACCGTTGGAGACGGC
GGAACCGATGGCGATGGCCTCGGCACAGACGGTGACTCGACCGATGTAGGCCTCGATGTGCTGTCGGGAG
ATGTTAGTGGAGTAACATGTTGCGGGAAACGGGGTTACATACGACGGCGGAGATGATCTCACCGGTCTTG
GTTCGGATGGCGGCACCGACGTGGTGCTTGTTGTCCTCGTAGAGCATGGTGATCTTCTCGGTGGCGACCT
CGACGAGCTCGAGGTCCTGCTGGGAGATGTTGAAGGTCTTCATGGCGGCCGCCATAGACATGTTGGGCGA
GTTTACTAATGGAAAAAGACAATTAGCAAAGAGGCTGCATATTAGGAGACGCGGTGAAGATTGGGGAGGA
CAATAGGGTCCGTGCACCAAAAAGTCCTGACGGCAGCTCTGTTCAACGCACATCCATCTCTTCCAGCTAT
GCGTGTGGCACCAGCACGGATGGATTGTTGCACCAAAAGGACAAGGCGAGATGGATGCAGGTCGAGGCGA
TGCGGTGCTATCGGCCCTCGTTGTCGAACGCCACGTCGTCCTCTCGGCGACCGTCAATCCTGGAAGGAAA
TGACCAAGCGTGCACCCAGCATCCAGCATCCAACATCCAGCACCCAGCACCTAGCACCCATGATCCAATG
GCCGGCATGCAGATCAGCGTGGGGAGAGCACCATCTAGCAGCCCCTGGCAGGCCCAGCATTGTGCTCGGA
TGTGCGATAGGCGGTGGGTGCGATAAGGTGGATTAGTGGAGGATGGAGGACTGAGTGGCGGGCAAGGGAA
GGGGGCGGGAAGATGACTCACCTTGGGCAGTGGGTGGGGGATGCGGTATAGGGGATGTATGTGGATGCTG
GCGGAGGATAGAAGCTGTAAGCTGAGCTGGTGCCAACGGTGACGCTGTGAGAGTGGTCTCGGCGACCCTG
ACGGCGACTCGGCGTTACCCCGTGTGGCACACCGGACGCGCGTCGAGTGACGTTGCTGCTATTGTTGTTA
CCATCATCCTCTCCTCCGACAACCATACACTCAGTGCACACCATGCCACTCGAATCCTGCATGCTTATGT
GAGTCCTCCCCTTCCCGTGCGCCGCTCTCCAGCTCACATCCTCGCAGCCATGGACTCAACCCTATCTCGG
TCTATTCTTTTGATTTATAAGGGATTTTGCCGATTTCGGCCTATTGGTTAAAAAAATGAGCTGATTTAAC
AAAAATTTAACGCGAATTTTAACAAAATATTAACGCTTACAATTTCCATTCGCCATTCAGGCTGCGCAAC
TGTTGGGAAGGGCGATCGGTGCGGGCCTCTTCGCTATTACGCCAGCTGGCGAAAGGGGGATGTGCTGCAA
GGCGATTAAGTTGGGTAACGCCAGGGTTTTCCCAGTCACGACGTTGTAAAACGACGGCCAGTGAGCGCGC
GTAATACGACTCACTATAGGGCGAATTGGGTACCGGGCCCCCCCTCGAGGTCGACGGTATCGATAAGCTT
GATATCGAATTCCTGCAGCCCGGGGGATCCACTAGTTCTAGAGCGGCCGCCACCGCGGTGGAGCTCCAGC
TTTTGTTCCCTTTAGTGAGGGTTAATTGCGCGCTTGGCGTAATCATGGTCATAGCTGTTTCCTGTGTGAA
ATTGTTATCCGCTCACAATTCCACACAACATACGAGCCGGAAGCATAAAGTGTAAAGCCTGGGGTGCCTA
ATGAGTGAGCTAACTCACATTAATTGCGTTGCGCTCACTGCCCGCTTTCCAGTCGGGAAACCTGTCGTGC
CAGCTGCATTAATGAATCGGCCAACGCGCGGGGAGAGGCGGTTTGCGTATTGGGCGCTCTTCCGCTTCCT
CGCTCACTGACTCGCTGCGCTCGGTCGTTCGGCTGCGGCGAGCGGTATCAGCTCACTCAAAGGCGGTAAT
ACGGTTATCCACAGAATCAGGGGATAACGCAGGAAAGAACATGTGAGCAAAAGGCCAGCAAAAGGCCAGG
AACCGTAAAAAGGCCGCGTTGCTGGCGTTTTTCCATAGGCTCCGCCCCCCTGACGAGCATCACAAAAATC
GACGCTCAAGTCAGAGGTGGCGAAACCCGACAGGACTATAAAGATACCAGGCGTTTCCCCCTGGAAGCTC
CCTCGTGCGCTCTCCTGTTCCGACCCTGCCGCTTACCGGATACCTGTCCGCCTTTCTCCCTTCGGGAAGC
GTGGCGCTTTCTCATAGCTCACGCTGTAGGTATCTCAGTTCGGTGTAGGTCGTTCGCTCCAAGCTGGGCT
GTGTGCACGAACCCCCCGTTCAGCCCGACCGCTGCGCCTTATCCGGTAACTATCGTCTTGAGTCCAACCC
GGTAAGACACGACTTATCGCCACTGGCAGCAGCCACTGGTAACAGGATTAGCAGAGCGAGGTATGTAGGC
GGTGCTACAGAGTTCTTGAAGTGGTGGCCTAACTACGGCTACACTAGAAGAACAGTATTTGGTATCTGCG
CTCTGCTGAAGCCAGTTACCTTCGGAAAAAGAGTTGGTAGCTCTTGATCCGGCAAACAAACCACCGCTGG
TAGCGGTGGTTTTTTTGTTTGCAAGCAGCAGATTACGCGCAGAAAAAAAGGATCTCAAGAAGATCCTTTG
ATCTTTTCTACGGGGTCTGACGCTCAGTGGAACGAAAACTCACGTTAAGGGATTTTGGTCATGAGATTAT
CAAAAAGGATCTTCACCTAGATCCTTTTAAATTAAAAATGAAGTTTTAAATCAATCTAAAGTATATATGA
GTAAACTTGGTCTGACAGTTACCAATGCTTAATCAGTGAGGCACCTATCTCAGCGATCTGTCTATTTCGT
TCATCCATAGTTGCCTGACTCCCCGTCGTGTAGATAACTACGATACGGGAGGGCTTACCATCTGGCCCCA
GTGCTGCAATGATACCGCGAGACCCACGCTCACCGGCTCCAGATTTATCAGCAATAAACCAGCCAGCCGG
AAGGGCCGAGCGCAGAAGTGGTCCTGCAACTTTATCCGCCTCCATCCAGTCTATTAATTGTTGCCGGGAA
GCTAGAGTAAGTAGTTCGCCAGTTAATAGTTTGCGCAACGTTGTTGCCATTGCTACAGGCATCGTGGTGT
CACGCTCGTCGTTTGGTATGGCTTCATTCAGCTCCGGTTCCCAACGATCAAGGCGAGTTACATGATCCCC
CATGTTGTGCAAAAAAGCGGTTAGCTCCTTCGGTCCTCCGATCGTTGTCAGAAGTAAGTTGGCCGCAGTG
TTATCACTCATGGTTATGGCAGCACTGCATAATTCTCTTACTGTCATGCCATCCGTAAGATGCTTTTCTG
TGACTGGTGAGTACTCAACCAAGTCATTCTGAGAATAGTGTATGCGGCGACCGAGTTGCTCTTGCCCGGC
GTCAATACGGGATAATACCGCGCCACATAGCAGAACTTTAAAAGTGCTCATCATTGGAAAACGTTCTTCG
GGGCGAAAACTCTCAAGGATCTTACCGCTGTTGAGATCCAGTTCGATGTAACCCACTCGTGCACCCAACT
GATCTTCAGCATCTTTTACTTTCACCAGCGTTTCTGGGTGAGCAAAAACAGGAAGGCAAAATGCCGCAAA
AAAGGGAATAAGGGCGACACGGAAATGTTGAATACTCATACTCTTCCTTTTTCAATATTATTGAAGCATT
TATCAGGGTTATTGTCTCATGAGCGGATACATATTTGAATGTATTTAGAAAAATAAACAAATAGGGGTTC
CGCGCACATTTCCCCGAAAAGTGCCACCTGACGCGCCCTGTAGCGGCA
